>Addgene plasmid #217282 | pMV-Joey1 | addgene full sequence | sequence record 441876 | Addgene NGS Result
AAAAATAAACAAATAGGGGTTCCGCGCACATTTCCCCGAAAAGTGCCACCTGACGTCTAAGAAACCATTA
TTATCATGACATTAACCTATAAAAATAGGCGTATCACGAGGCCCTTTCGTTGTAAAACGACGGCCAGTCG
AACCACGCAATGCGTCTCGATCCGCAGTGTCTTGCGTCTCTCAATTGTACAGTGGTGTGCGAATTACTTG
GGACAAGCAATAATTTTGATATGGTTTCATTTTGTGACAGCAATGGTCATGTGTGTATGCTTCTACTGAC
ACTAGGCTGACTCAGAACGTCTGACCTTGACCAGATGAAACCGGATTGAGCTGGTTTCCCCACCTTTAGT
TAGTTCTCTGTCAGTTGAGTGCTGGATTTCGTGCCATACACATGTGTTTCATTGCTCTCTTTTGTTGTGT
TTTTAATTCTGTGGTTTTTAAGAACCGGTGCTAGCAATTCTACCGGGTAGGGGAGGCGCTTTTCCCAAGG
CAGTCTGGAGCATGCGCTTTAGCAGCCCCGCTGGGCACTTGGCGCTACACAAGTGGCCTCTGGCCTCGCA
CACATTCCACATCCACCGGTAGGCGCCAACCGGCTCCGTTCTTTGGTGGCCCCTTCGCGCCACCTTCTAC
TCCTCCCCTAGTCAGGAAGTTCCCCCCCGCCCCGCAGCTCGCGTCGTGCAGGACGTGACAAATGGAAGTA
GCACGTCTCACTAGTCTCGTGCAGATGGACAGCACCGCTGAGCAATGGAAGCGGGTAGGCCTTTGGGGCA
GCGGCCAATAGCAGCTTTGCTCCTTCGCTTTCTGGGCTCAGAGGCTGGGAAGGGGTGGGTCCGGGGGCGG
GCTCAGGGGCGGGCTCAGGGGCGGGGCGGGCGCCCGAAGGTCCTCCGGAGGCCCGGCATTCTGCACGCTT
CAAAAGCGCACGTCTGCCGCGCTGTTCTCCTCTTCCTCATCTCCGGGCCTTTCGACCTGCAGCCAACGCC
ACCATGGGGACCGAGTACAAGCCCACGGTGCGCCTCGCCACCCGCGACGACGTCCCCCGGGCCGTACGCA
CCCTCGCCGCCGCGTTCGCCGACTACCCCGCCACGCGCCACACCGTCGACCCGGACCGCCACATCGAGCG
GGTCACCGAGCTGCAAGAACTCTTCCTCACGCGCGTCGGGCTCGACATCGGCAAGGTGTGGGTCGCGGAC
GACGGCGCCGCGGTGGCGGTCTGGACCACGCCGGAGAGCGTCGAAGCGGGGGCGGTGTTCGCCGAGATCG
GCCCGCGCATGGCCGAGTTGAGCGGTTCCCGGCTGGCCGCGCAGCAACAGATGGAAGGCCTCCTGGCGCC
GCACCGGCCCAAGGAGCCCGCGTGGTTCCTGGCCACCGTCGGCGTCTCGCCCGACCACCAGGGCAAGGGT
CTGGGCAGCGCCGTCGTGCTCCCCGGAGTGGAGGCGGCCGAGCGCGCCGGGGTGCCCGCCTTCCTGGAGA
CCTCCGCGCCCCGCAACCTCCCCTTCTACGAGCGGCTCGGCTTCACCGTCACCGCCGACGTCGAGGTGCC
CGAAGGACCGCGCACCTGGTGCATGACCCGCAAGCCCGGTGCCATCGATGCCACTAACTTCTCCCTGTTG
AAACAAGCAGGGGATGTCGAAGAGAATCCCGGGCCAATGGTGAGCAAGGGCGAGGAGCTGTTCACCGGGG
TGGTGCCCATCCTGGTCGAGCTGGACGGCGACGTAAACGGCCACAAGTTCAGCGTGTCCGGCGAGGGCGA
GGGCGATGCCACCTACGGCAAGCTGACCCTGAAGTTCATCTGCACCACCGGCAAGCTGCCCGTGCCCTGG
CCCACCCTCGTGACCACCCTGACCTACGGCGTGCAGTGCTTCAGCCGCTACCCCGACCACATGAAGCAGC
ACGACTTCTTCAAGTCCGCCATGCCCGAAGGCTACGTCCAGGAGCGCACCATCTTCTTCAAGGACGACGG
CAACTACAAGACCCGCGCCGAGGTGAAGTTCGAGGGCGACACCCTGGTGAACCGCATCGAGCTGAAGGGC
ATCGACTTCAAGGAGGACGGCAACATCCTGGGGCACAAGCTGGAGTACAACTACAACAGCCACAACGTCT
ATATCATGGCCGACAAGCAGAAGAACGGCATCAAGGTGAACTTCAAGATCCGCCACAACATCGAGGACGG
CAGCGTGCAGCTCGCCGACCACTACCAGCAGAACACCCCCATCGGCGACGGCCCCGTGCTGCTGCCCGAC
AACCACTACCTGAGCACCCAGTCCGCCCTGAGCAAAGACCCCAACGAGAAGCGCGATCACATGGTCCTGC
TGGAGTTCGTGACCGCCGCCGGGATCACTCTCGGCATGGACGAGCTGTACAAGTAATTAATTAAGCTCGC
TGATCAGCCTCGACTGTGCCTTCTAGTTGCCAGCCATCTGTTGTTTGCCCCTCCCCCGTGCCTTCCTTGA
CCCTGGAAGGTGCCACTCCCACTGTCCTTTCCTAATAAAATGAGGAAATTGCATCGCATTGTCTGAGTAG
GTGTCATTCTATTCTGGGGGGTGGGGTGGGGCAGGACAGCAAGGGGGAGGATTGGGAAGACAATAGCAGG
CATGCTGGGGATGCGGTGGGCTCTATGGCTTCTGAGGCGCGCCCTCGAGAAGTTTTTTAAAGATGTAAAA
AGTTGTAAGGTTTATTGTATAAGTCAATAAATTTAATTATTTTACTTTGTCCCAGTTAATTTGCACACCA
CTGTAGGGCCCAGAGACGGAGTCACTGCCAACCGAGACGGTCATAGCTGTTTCCTGTGTGCCGCTTCCTC
GCTCACTGACTCGCTGCGCTCGGTCGTTCGGCTGCGGCGAGCGGTATCAGCTCACTCAAAGGCGGTAATA
CGGTTACCCACAGAATCAGGGGATAACGCAGGAAAGAACATGTGAGCAAAAGGCCAGCAAAAGGCCAGGA
ACCGTAAAAAGGCCGCGTTGCTGGCGTTTTTCCATAGGCTCCGCCCCCCTGACGAGCATCACAAAAATCG
ACGCTCAAGTCAGAGGTGGCGAAACCCGACAGGACTATAAAGATACCAGGCGTTTCCCCCTGGAAGCTCC
CTCGTGCGCTCTCCTGTTCCGACCCTGCCGCTTACCGGATACCTGTCCGCCTTTCTCCCTTCGGGAAGCG
TGGCGCTTTCTCATAGCTCACGCTGTAGGTATCTCAGTTCGGTGTAGGTCGTTCGCTCCAAGCTGGGCTG
TGTGCACGAACCCCCCGTTCAGCCCGACCGCTGCGCCTTATCCGGTAACTATCGTCTTGAGTCCAACCCG
GTAAGACACGACTTATCGCCACTGGCAGCAGCCACTGGTAACAGGATTAGCAGAGCGAGGTATGTAGGCG
GTGCTACAGAGTTCTTGAAGTGGTGGCCTAACTACGGCTACACTAGAAGAACAGTATTTGGTATCTGCGC
TCTGCTGAAGCCAGTTACCTTCGGAAAAAGAGTTGGTAGCTCTTGATCCGGCAAACAAACCACCGCTGGT
AGCGGTGGTTTTTTTGTTTGCAAGCAGCAGATTACGCGCAGAAAAAAAGGATCTCAAGAAGATCCTTTGA
TCTTTTCTACGGGGTCTGACGCTCAGTGGAACGAAAACTCACGTTAAGGGATTTTGGTCATGAGATTATC
AAAAAGGATCTTCACCTAGATCCTTTTAAATTAAAAATGAAGTTTTAAATCAATCTAAAGTATATATGAG
TAAACTTGGTCTGACAGTTACCAATGCTTAATCAGTGAGGCACCTATCTCAGCGATCTGTCTCTTTCGTT
CATCCATAGTTGCCTGACTCCCCGTCGTGTAGATAACTACGATACGGGAGGGCTTACCATCTGGCCCCAG
TGCTGCAATAATACCGCGGGACCCACGCTCACCGGCTCCAGATTTATCAGCAATAAACCAGCCAGCCGGA
AGGGCCGAGCGCAGAAGTGGTCCTGCAACTTTATCCGCCTCCATCCAGTCTATTAATTGTTGCCGGGAAG
CTAGAGTAAGTAGTTCGCCAGTTAATAGTTTGCGCAACGTTGTTGCCATCGCTACAGGCATCGTGGTATC
ACGCTCGTCGTTTGGTATGGCTTCATTCAGCTCCGGTTCCCAACGATCAAGGCGAGTTACATGATCCCCC
ATGTTGCGCAAAAAAGCGGTTAGCTCCTTCGGTCCTCCGATCGTTGTCAGAAGTAAGTTGGCCGCCGTGT
TATCACTCATGGTTATGGCAGCACTACATAATTCTCTTACTGTCATGCCATCCGTAAGATGCTTTTCTGT
GACTGGTGAGTACTCAACCAAGTCATTCTGAGAATAGTGTATGCGGCGACCGAGTTGCTCTTGCCCGGCG
TCAATACGGGATAATACCGCGCCACATAGCAGAACTTTAAAAGTGCTCATCATTGGAAAACGTTCTTCGG
GGCGAAAACTCTCAAGGATCTTACCGCTGTTGAGATCCAGTTCGATGTAACCCACTCGTGCACCCAACTG
ATCTTCAGCATCTTTTACTTTCACCAGCGTTTCTGGGTGAGCAAAAACAGGAAGGCAAAATGCCGCAAAA
AAGGGAATAAGGGCGACACGGAAATGTTGAATACTCATACTCTTCCTTTTTCAATATTATTGAAGCATTT
ATCAGGGTTATTGTCTCATGAGCGGATACATATTTGAATGTATTTAG
Features (pLannotate 1.2.2; 8 found; start..end, strand, type, name):
    118..138     -  CDS            lacZα (fragment): LacZα fragment of β-galactosidase; lacZ fragment
    465..964     +  promoter       PGK promoter: mouse phosphoglycerate kinase 1 promoter
    989..1583    +  CDS            PuroR (fragment): puromycin N-acetyltransferase; pac from Streptomyces alboniger; confers resistance to puromycin
   1647..2366    +  CDS            EGFP: the original enhanced GFP (Yang et al., 1996) mammalian codon-optimized
   2394..2618    +  polyA_signal   bGH poly(A) signal: bovine growth hormone polyadenylation signal
   2969..3557    -  rep_origin     ori: high-copy-number ColE1/pMB1/pBR322/pUC origin of replication
   3728..4588    -  CDS            AmpR: β-lactamase; bla; confers resistance to ampicillin, carbenicillin, and related antibiotics
   4589..26      -  promoter       AmpR promoter (across the origin): bla
