[The description below was written by a language model from this plasmid's Addgene catalogue record and pLannotate feature annotations shown in this document.]
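Description:
pMV-Joey1 is a 4,667-nt mammalian expression plasmid built on the pMV backbone that serves as the donor component for the Joey1 DNA transposon. The catalogued insert is a synthetic pair of Joey1 terminal inverted repeats (TIRs), the end sequences that a cognate transposase recognises in order to excise the intervening DNA and integrate it into a target genome. The TIRs are not called out in the automated feature table. Their exact positions are therefore not given, but unannotated stretches lie on either side of the mammalian cassette, which is where they would be expected. The cloning sites used are recorded as unknown.

The annotated cargo is a single mammalian expression unit. A mouse PGK promoter is followed by a puromycin N-acetyltransferase coding sequence (annotated as a fragment) and then EGFP, and the unit ends with a bovine growth hormone polyadenylation signal. A short gap separates the two coding regions, but the record does not say what links them. This arrangement would let cells that have acquired the cassette be selected with puromycin and scored by green fluorescence.

No transposase gene is annotated, consistent with a donor plasmid that would be paired with a separate source of the Joey1 transposase. The record does not describe such a helper construct. In bacteria the plasmid is maintained by a high-copy ColE1/pUC-type origin and an ampicillin resistance gene driven by its own bla promoter. A small lacZα remnant from the backbone is also present. The plasmid comes from a survey of DNA transposons tested for activity in human cells as possible genome engineering tools.
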