Addgene plasmid #217282: pMV-Joey1
Purpose: Donor plasmid of Joey1 Transposon
Depositing lab: Yong E Zhang. Depositing organization: Institute of Zoology, Chinese Academy of Sciences. Publication: Heterologous survey of 130 DNA transposons in human cells highlights their functional divergence and expands the genome engineering toolbox. Zhang T, Tan S, Tang N, Li Y, Zhang C, Sun J, Guo Y, Gao H, Cai Y, Sun W, Wang C, Fu L, Ma H, Wu Y, Hu X, Zhang X, Gee P, Yan W, Zhao Y, Chen Q, Guo B, Wang H, Zhang YE. Cell. 2024 Jul 11;187(14):3741-3760.e30. doi: 10.1016/j.cell.2024.05.007. Epub 2024 Jun 5. PubMed 38843831.
Backbone
  Vector backbone: pMV
  Vector type: Mammalian Expression
Growth in bacteria
  Bacterial resistance: Ampicillin, 100 μg/mL
  Growth temperature: 37°C
  Growth strain: DH5alpha
  Copy number: High Copy
Gene/Insert
  Gene/Insert name: TIRs of Joey1 transposon
  Species: Synthetic
  Cloning method: Restriction Enzyme; 5′ cloning site Unknown (unknown if destroyed); 3′ cloning site Unknown (unknown if destroyed)
Terms and licenses: Academic/Nonprofit Terms; Industry Terms: Not Available to Industry
How to cite: pMV-Joey1 was a gift from Yong E Zhang (Addgene plasmid # 217282 ; http://n2t.net/addgene:217282 ; RRID:Addgene_217282)
